Addgene plasmid #214285: pIRES-mCerulean-FRB-KRas/N12-KRas/13C(S17N)-FKBP-mVenus-CAAX
Purpose: Express split-KRas fragments that are fused with CIDs and FPs
Depositing lab: Cliff Stains. Depositing organization: University of Virginia. Publication: Standardized Parts for Activation of Small GTPase Signaling in Living Cells. He Y, Faulkner BM, Roberti MA, Bassford DK, Stains C. Angew Chem Int Ed Engl. 2024 Jul 26:e202403499. doi: 10.1002/anie.202403499. PubMed 39058298.
Backbone
  Vector backbone: pIRES
  Backbone manufacturer: Takara Bio
  Backbone size w/o insert (bp): 6105
  Vector type: Mammalian Expression
  Selectable markers: Neomycin (select with G418)
Growth in bacteria
  Bacterial resistance: Ampicillin, 100 μg/mL
  Growth temperature: 37°C
  Growth strain: NEB Stable
  Copy number: High Copy
Gene/Insert 1
  Gene/Insert name: Split-KRas fragments fused with CIDs and FPs (alt name: mCerulean-FRB-KRas/N12)
  Species: H. sapiens (human)
  Insert size (bp): 1098
  Entrez Gene: KRAS (a.k.a. 'C-K-RAS, C-K-RAS, CFC2, K-RAS2A, K-RAS2B, K-RAS4A, K-RAS4B, K-Ras, K-Ras 2, KI-RAS, KRAS1, KRAS2, NS, NS3, OES, RALD, RASK2, c-Ki-ras, c-Ki-ras2)
  Promoter: CMV
  Tag / fusion protein: mCerulean (N terminal on insert 1) (N terminal on insert)
  Cloning method: Restriction Enzyme; 5′ cloning site NheI (not destroyed); 3′ cloning site EcoRI (not destroyed)
  Sequencing primers: 5′ n/a
Gene/Insert 2
  Gene/Insert name: Split-KRas fragments fused with CIDs and FPs (alt name: KRas/13C(S17N)-FKBP-mVenus-CAAX)
  Species: H. sapiens (human)
  Insert size (bp): 1680
  Mutation: KRas-S17N
  Entrez Gene: KRAS (a.k.a. 'C-K-RAS, C-K-RAS, CFC2, K-RAS2A, K-RAS2B, K-RAS4A, K-RAS4B, K-Ras, K-Ras 2, KI-RAS, KRAS1, KRAS2, NS, NS3, OES, RALD, RASK2, c-Ki-ras, c-Ki-ras2)
  Promoter: CMV
  Tag / fusion protein: mVenus (on insert 2) (C terminal on insert)
  Cloning method: Restriction Enzyme; 5′ cloning site XbaI (not destroyed); 3′ cloning site NotI (not destroyed)
  Sequencing primers: 5′ n/a
Terms and licenses: Academic/Nonprofit Terms; Industry Terms: Not Available to Industry
Depositor comments: The plasmid will express two separate inserts, which include split-GTPase fragments that are fused with different CIDs and FPs
How to cite: pIRES-mCerulean-FRB-KRas/N12-KRas/13C(S17N)-FKBP-mVenus-CAAX was a gift from Cliff Stains (Addgene plasmid # 214285 ; http://n2t.net/addgene:214285 ; RRID:Addgene_214285)
