[The description below was written by a language model from this plasmid's Addgene catalogue record and pLannotate feature annotations shown in this document.]
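Description:
pIRES-mCerulean-FRB-KRas/N12-KRas/13C(S17N)-FKBP-mVenus-CAAX is a bicistronic mammalian expression plasmid built on the pIRES backbone, with a sequenced length of about 8.9 kb. It is propagated in E. coli through a high-copy ColE1/pUC-type origin with ampicillin resistance, and it also carries an f1 origin. For selection in mammalian cells, an SV40 early promoter drives a neomycin phosphotransferase gene followed by a synthetic polyadenylation signal, which allows G418 selection.

The payload is a single transcription unit driven by the CMV enhancer/promoter. A chimeric intron lies upstream of the first coding region, and an SV40 poly(A) signal is annotated downstream of the second. The first cistron encodes mCerulean fused to the FRB rapamycin-binding domain and a short N-terminal fragment of human KRas (N12). An EMCV IRES then permits cap-independent translation of the second cistron, so both proteins come from one mRNA. That cistron encodes the remaining KRas fragment (13C) carrying the S17N substitution, fused to an FKBP domain, mVenus and, according to the construct name, a C-terminal CAAX membrane-targeting motif that the feature table does not annotate separately. The annotation software labels the FKBP module as the F36V variant (DmrB), whereas the catalogue entry simply calls it FKBP.

FRB and FKBP act as a chemically induced dimerization pair, so a dimerizing ligand should bring the two split-KRas fragments together. The cyan and yellow fluorescent proteins allow each fragment's expression and localization to be followed. The record gives the purpose as expressing split-KRas fragments fused to dimerizers and fluorescent proteins, within a toolkit for activating small GTPase signalling in living cells. S17N is generally known as a dominant-negative Ras mutation, which suggests a control role, although the record does not state this.
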