Features (pLannotate 1.2.2; 25 found; start..end, strand, type, name):
    335..1126    +  CDS            neo: KKA2_KLEPN - Also known as kan, nptII. Experimental evidence at protein level: Swiss-Prot protein existence level 1. Resistance to kanamycin, neomycin, paromomycin, ribostamycin, butirosin and gentamicin B. From Klebsiella pneumoniae.
   1193..1241    +  polyA_signal   poly(A) signal: synthetic polyadenylation signal
   1261..1315    -  misc_feature   bom (fragment): basis of mobility region from pBR322
   1417..1452    -  CDS            rop (fragment): Rop protein, which maintains plasmids at low copy number; rop
   1547..1651    +  promoter       AmpR promoter: bla
   1652..2512    +  CDS            AmpR: β-lactamase; bla; confers resistance to ampicillin, carbenicillin, and related antibiotics
   2683..3271    +  rep_origin     ori: high-copy-number ColE1/pMB1/pBR322/pUC origin of replication
   3484..3861    +  enhancer       CMV enhancer: human cytomegalovirus immediate early enhancer
   3862..4073    +  promoter       CMV promoter: human cytomegalovirus (CMV) immediate early promoter
   4234..4366    +  intron         chimeric intron: chimera between introns from human β-globin and immunoglobulin heavy chain genes
   4411..4429    +  promoter       T7 promoter: promoter for bacteriophage T7 RNA polymerase
   4435..5151    +  CDS            mCerulean: mCerulean is a basic (constitutively fluorescent) cyan fluorescent protein published in 2005, derived from Aequorea victoria. It is reported to be a very rapidly-maturing monomer.
   5175..5442    +  CDS            FRB (fragment) (sequence partly withheld): FKBP-rapamycin binding domain of human FRAP
   5497..5532    +  CDS            K-Ras (fragment): human small GTPase proto-oncoprotein
   5703..6165    +  misc_feature   IRES: internal ribosome entry site (IRES) of the encephalomyocarditis virus (EMCV)
   6196..6681    +  CDS            K-Ras (fragment): human small GTPase proto-oncoprotein
   6772..7092    +  CDS            DmrB: F36V mutant of FK506-binding protein FKBP12 binds synthetic ligands that do not bind wild-type FKBP
   7117..7830    +  CDS            mVenus: mVenus is a basic (constitutively fluorescent) yellow fluorescent protein published in 2006, derived from Aequorea victoria. It is reported to be a rapidly-maturing monomer with moderate acid sensitivity.
   7887..7904    -  promoter       T3 promoter (fragment): promoter for bacteriophage T3 RNA polymerase
   7922..8043    -  polyA_signal   SV40 poly(A) signal: SV40 polyadenylation signal
   8066..8134    -  CDS            large T antigen (fragment): large T antigen from SV40 (simian virus 40)
   8158..8225    +  CDS            lacZα (fragment): LacZα fragment of β-galactosidase; lacZ fragment
   8229..8657    +  rep_origin     f1 ori (sequence partly withheld): f1 bacteriophage origin of replication; arrow indicates direction of (+) strand synthesis
   8685..8736    -  misc_feature   bom (fragment): basis of mobility region from pBR322
   8801..284     +  promoter       SV40 promoter (across the origin): SV40 enhancer and early promoter
>Addgene plasmid #214285 | pIRES-mCerulean-FRB-KRas/N12-KRas/13C(S17N)-FKBP-mVenus-CAAX | addgene full sequence | sequence record 422241 | Addgene NGS Result
GAAGTATGCAAAGCATGCATCTCAATTAGTCAGCAACCAGGTGTGGAAAGTCCCCAGGCTCCCCAGCAGG
CAGAAGTATGCAAAGCATGCATCTCAATTAGTCAGCAACCATAGTCCCGCCCCTAACTCCGCCCATCCCG
CCCCTAACTCCGCCCAGTTCCGCCCATTCTCCGCCCCATGGCTGACTAATTTTTTTTATTTATGCAGAGG
CCGAGGCCGCCTCGGCCTCTGAGCTATTCCAGAAGTAGTGAGGAGGCTTTTTTGGAGGCCTAGGCTTTTG
CAAAAAGCTTGATTCTTCTGACACAACAGTCTCGAACTTAAGGCTAGAGCCACCATGATTGAACAAGATG
GATTGCACGCAGGTTCTCCGGCCGCTTGGGTGGAGAGGCTATTCGGCTATGACTGGGCACAACAGACAAT
CGGCTGCTCTGATGCCGCCGTGTTCCGGCTGTCAGCGCAGGGGCGCCCGGTTCTTTTTGTCAAGACCGAC
CTGTCCGGTGCCCTGAATGAACTGCAGGACGAGGCAGCGCGGCTATCGTGGCTGGCCACGACGGGCGTTC
CTTGCGCAGCTGTGCTCGACGTTGTCACTGAAGCGGGAAGGGACTGGCTGCTATTGGGCGAAGTGCCGGG
GCAGGATCTCCTGTCATCTCACCTTGCTCCTGCCGAGAAAGTATCCATCATGGCTGATGCAATGCGGCGG
CTGCATACGCTTGATCCGGCTACCTGCCCATTCGACCACCAAGCGAAACATCGCATCGAGCGAGCACGTA
CTCGGATGGAAGCCGGTCTTGTCGATCAGGATGATCTGGACGAAGAGCATCAGGGGCTCGCGCCAGCCGA
ACTGTTCGCCAGGCTCAAGGCGCGCATGCCCGACGGCGAGGATCTCGTCGTGACCCATGGCGATGCCTGC
TTGCCGAATATCATGGTGGAAAATGGCCGCTTTTCTGGATTCATCGACTGTGGCCGGCTGGGTGTGGCGG
ACCGCTATCAGGACATAGCGTTGGCTACCCGTGATATTGCTGAAGAGCTTGGCGGCGAATGGGCTGACCG
CTTCCTCGTGCTTTACGGTATCGCCGCTCCCGATTCGCAGCGCATCGCCTTCTATCGCCTTCTTGACGAG
TTCTTCTGAGCGGGACTCTGGGGTTCGAAATGACCGACCAAGCGACGCCCAACCTGCCATCACGATGGCC
GCAATAAAATATCTTTATTTTCATTACATCTGTGTGTTGGTTTTTTGTGTGAATCGATAGCGATAAGGAT
CCGCGTATGGTGCACTCTCAGTACAATCTGCTCTGATGCCGCATAGTTAAGCCAGCCCCGACACCCGCCA
ACACCCGCTGACGCGCCCTGACGGGCTTGTCTGCTCCCGGCATCCGCTTACAGACAAGCTGTGACCGTCT
CCGGGAGCTGCATGTGTCAGAGGTTTTCACCGTCATCACCGAAACGCGCGAGACGAAAGGGCCTCGTGAT
ACGCCTATTTTTATAGGTTAATGTCATGATAATAATGGTTTCTTAGACGTCAGGTGGCACTTTTCGGGGA
AATGTGCGCGGAACCCCTATTTGTTTATTTTTCTAAATACATTCAAATATGTATCCGCTCATGAGACAAT
AACCCTGATAAATGCTTCAATAATATTGAAAAAGGAAGAGTATGAGTATTCAACATTTCCGTGTCGCCCT
TATTCCCTTTTTTGCGGCATTTTGCCTTCCTGTTTTTGCTCACCCAGAAACGCTGGTGAAAGTAAAAGAT
GCTGAAGATCAGTTGGGTGCACGAGTGGGTTACATCGAACTGGATCTCAACAGCGGTAAGATCCTTGAGA
GTTTTCGCCCCGAAGAACGTTTTCCAATGATGAGCACTTTTAAAGTTCTGCTATGTGGCGCGGTATTATC
CCGTATTGACGCCGGGCAAGAGCAACTCGGTCGCCGCATACACTATTCTCAGAATGACTTGGTTGAGTAC
TCACCAGTCACAGAAAAGCATCTTACGGATGGCATGACAGTAAGAGAATTATGCAGTGCTGCCATAACCA
TGAGTGATAACACTGCGGCCAACTTACTTCTGACAACGATCGGAGGACCGAAGGAGCTAACCGCTTTTTT
GCACAACATGGGGGATCATGTAACTCGCCTTGATCGTTGGGAACCGGAGCTGAATGAAGCCATACCAAAC
GACGAGCGTGACACCACGATGCCTGTAGCAATGGCAACAACGTTGCGCAAACTATTAACTGGCGAACTAC
TTACTCTAGCTTCCCGGCAACAATTAATAGACTGGATGGAGGCGGATAAAGTTGCAGGACCACTTCTGCG
CTCGGCCCTTCCGGCTGGCTGGTTTATTGCTGATAAATCTGGAGCCGGTGAGCGTGGGTCTCGCGGTATC
ATTGCAGCACTGGGGCCAGATGGTAAGCCCTCCCGTATCGTAGTTATCTACACGACGGGGAGTCAGGCAA
CTATGGATGAACGAAATAGACAGATCGCTGAGATAGGTGCCTCACTGATTAAGCATTGGTAACTGTCAGA
CCAAGTTTACTCATATATACTTTAGATTGATTTAAAACTTCATTTTTAATTTAAAAGGATCTAGGTGAAG
ATCCTTTTTGATAATCTCATGACCAAAATCCCTTAACGTGAGTTTTCGTTCCACTGAGCGTCAGACCCCG
TAGAAAAGATCAAAGGATCTTCTTGAGATCCTTTTTTTCTGCGCGTAATCTGCTGCTTGCAAACAAAAAA
ACCACCGCTACCAGCGGTGGTTTGTTTGCCGGATCAAGAGCTACCAACTCTTTTTCCGAAGGTAACTGGC
TTCAGCAGAGCGCAGATACCAAATACTGTTCTTCTAGTGTAGCCGTAGTTAGGCCACCACTTCAAGAACT
CTGTAGCACCGCCTACATACCTCGCTCTGCTAATCCTGTTACCAGTGGCTGCTGCCAGTGGCGATAAGTC
GTGTCTTACCGGGTTGGACTCAAGACGATAGTTACCGGATAAGGCGCAGCGGTCGGGCTGAACGGGGGGT
TCGTGCACACAGCCCAGCTTGGAGCGAACGACCTACACCGAACTGAGATACCTACAGCGTGAGCTATGAG
AAAGCGCCACGCTTCCCGAAGGGAGAAAGGCGGACAGGTATCCGGTAAGCGGCAGGGTCGGAACAGGAGA
GCGCACGAGGGAGCTTCCAGGGGGAAACGCCTGGTATCTTTATAGTCCTGTCGGGTTTCGCCACCTCTGA
CTTGAGCGTCGATTTTTGTGATGCTCGTCAGGGGGGCGGAGCCTATGGAAAAACGCCAGCAACGCGGCCT
TTTTACGGTTCCTGGCCTTTTGCTGGCCTTTTGCTCACATGGCTCGACAGATCTTCAATATTGGCCATTA
GCCATATTATTCATTGGTTATATAGCATAAATCAATATTGGCTATTGGCCATTGCATACGTTGTATCTAT
ATCATAATATGTACATTTATATTGGCTCATGTCCAATATGACCGCCATGTTGGCATTGATTATTGACTAG
TTATTAATAGTAATCAATTACGGGGTCATTAGTTCATAGCCCATATATGGAGTTCCGCGTTACATAACTT
ACGGTAAATGGCCCGCCTGGCTGACCGCCCAACGACCCCCGCCCATTGACGTCAATAATGACGTATGTTC
CCATAGTAACGCCAATAGGGACTTTCCATTGACGTCAATGGGTGGAGTATTTACGGTAAACTGCCCACTT
GGCAGTACATCAAGTGTATCATATGCCAAGTCCGCCCCCTATTGACGTCAATGACGGTAAATGGCCCGCC
TGGCATTATGCCCAGTACATGACCTTACGGGACTTTCCTACTTGGCAGTACATCTACGTATTAGTCATCG
CTATTACCATGGTGATGCGGTTTTGGCAGTACACCAATGGGCGTGGATAGCGGTTTGACTCACGGGGATT
TCCAAGTCTCCACCCCATTGACGTCAATGGGAGTTTGTTTTGGCACCAAAATCAACGGGACTTTCCAAAA
TGTCGTAACAACTGCGATCGCCCGCCCCGTTGACGCAAATGGGCGGTAGGCGTGTACGGTGGGAGGTCTA
TATAAGCAGAGCTCGTTTAGTGAACCGTCAGATCACTAGAAGCTTTATTGCGGTAGTTTATCACAGTTAA
ATTGCTAACGCAGTCAGTGCTTCTGACACAACAGTCTCGAACTTAAGCTGCAGTGACTCTCTTAAGGTAG
CCTTGCAGAAGTTGGTCGTGAGGCACTGGGCAGGTAAGTATCAAGGTTACAAGACAGGTTTAAGGAGACC
AATAGAAACTGGGCTTGTCGAGACAGAGAAGACTCTTGCGTTTCTGATAGGCACCTATTGGTCTTACTGA
CATCCACTTTGCCTTTCTCTCCACAGGTGTCCACTCCCAGTTCAATTACAGCTCTTAAGGCTAGAGTACT
TAATACGACTCACTATAGGCTAGCATGGTGAGCAAGGGCGAGGAGCTGTTCACCGGGGTGGTGCCCATCC
TGGTCGAGCTGGACGGCGACGTAAACGGCCACAAGTTCAGCGTGTCCGGCGAGGGCGAGGGCGATGCCAC
CTACGGCAAGCTGACCCTGAAGTTCATCTGCACCACCGGCAAGCTGCCCGTGCCCTGGCCCACCCTCGTG
ACCACCCTGACCTGGGGCGTGCAGTGCTTCGCCCGCTACCCCGACCACATGAAGCAGCACGACTTCTTCA
AGTCCGCCATGCCCGAAGGCTACGTCCAGGAGCGCACCATCTTCTTCAAGGACGACGGCAACTACAAGAC
CCGCGCCGAGGTGAAGTTCGAGGGCGACACCCTGGTGAACCGCATCGAGCTGAAGGGCATCGACTTCAAG
GAGGACGGCAACATCCTGGGGCACAAGCTGGAGTACAACGCCATCAGCGACAACGTCTATATCACCGCCG
ACAAGCAGAAGAACGGCATCAAGGCCAACTTCAAGATCCGCCACAACATCGAGGACGGCAGCGTGCAGCT
CGCCGACCACTACCAGCAGAACACCCCCATCGGCGACGGCCCCGTGCTGCTGCCCGACAACCACTACCTG
AGCACCCAGTCCAAGCTGAGCAAAGACCCCAACGAGAAGCGCGATCACATGGTCCTGCTGGAGTTCGTGA
CCGCCGCCGGGATCACTCTCGGCATGGACGAGCTGTACAAGGGCGGTGGCTCATCTGGCGGAGGT
[270 nt withheld, positions 5176-5445]
CAGATCTCGTACGCGTCCCGGGGCGGTGGCTCATCTGGCGGAGGTGAGCTCATGACTGAATATAAACTTG
TGGTAGTTGGAGCTGGTTAAGAATTCACGCGTCGAGCATGCATCTAGGGCGGCCAATTCCGCCCCTCTCC
CCCCCCCCCCTCTCCCTCCCCCCCCCCTAACGTTACTGGCCGAAGCCGCTTGGAATAAGGCCGGTGTGCG
TTTGTCTATATGTTATTTTCCACCATATTGCCGTCTTTTGGCAATGTGAGGGCCCGGAAACCTGGCCCTG
TCTTCTTGACGAGCATTCCTAGGGGTCTTTCCCCTCTCGCCAAAGGAATGCAAGGTCTGTTGAATGTCGT
GAAGGAAGCAGTTCCTCTGGAAGCTTCTTGAAGACAAACAACGTCTGTAGCGACCCTTTGCAGGCAGCGG
AACCCCCCACCTGGCGACAGGTGCCTCTGCGGCCAAAAGCCACGTGTATAAGATACACCTGCAAAGGCGG
CACAACCCCAGTGCCACGTTGTGAGTTGGATAGTTGTGGAAAGAGTCAAATGGCTCTCCTCAAGCGTATT
CAACAAGGGGCTGAAGGATGCCCAGAAGGTACCCCATTGTATGGGATCTGATCTGGGGCCTCGGTGCACA
TGCTTTACATGTGTTTAGTCGAGGTTAAAAAAACGTCTAGGCCCCCCGAACCACGGGGACGTGGTTTTCC
TTTGAAAAACACGATGATAAGCTTGCCACAACCCGGGATCCTCTAGAATGGGCGTAGGCAAGAATGCCTT
GACGATACAGCTAATTCAGAATCATTTTGTGGACGAATATGATCCAACAATAGAGGATTCCTACAGGAAG
CAAGTAGTAATTGATGGAGAAACCTGTCTCTTGGATATTCTCGACACAGCAGGTCAAGAGGAGTACAGTG
CAATGAGGGACCAGTACATGAGGACTGGGGAGGGCTTTCTTTGTGTATTTGCCATAAATAATACTAAATC
ATTTGAAGATATTCACCATTATAGAGAACAAATTAAAAGAGTTAAGGACTCTGAAGATGTACCTATGGTC
CTAGTAGGAAATAAATGTGATTTGCCTTCCAGAACAGTAGACACAAAACAGGCTCAGGACTTAGCAAGAA
GTTATGGAATTCCTTTTATTGAAACATCAGCAAAGACAAGACAGGGTGTTGATGATGCCTTCTATACATT
AGTTCGAGAAATTCGAAAACATAAAGAAAAGATGAGCAAAGATGGTGGGGATCCCAATTGGGAGCTCGTG
TACACGGCGCGCCTGCAGGGAGGTGGCTCATCTGGCGGAGGTCAGATCTCGTACGCGTCCCGGGGCGGAG
TGCAGGTGGAAACCATCTCCCCAGGAGACGGGCGCACCTTCCCCAAGCGCGGCCAGACCTGCGTGGTGCA
CTACACCGGGATGCTTGAAGATGGAAAGAAATTTGATTCCTCCCGGGACAGAAACAAGCCCTTTAAGTTT
ATGCTAGGCAAGCAGGAGGTGATCCGAGGCTGGGAAGAAGGGGTTGCCCAGATGAGTGTGGGTCAGAGAG
CCAAACTGACTATATCTCCAGATTATGCCTATGGTGCCACTGGGCACCCAGGCATCATCCCACCACATGC
CACTCTCGTCTTCGATGTGGAGCTTCTAAAACTGGAAGGCGGTGGCTCATCTGGCGGAGGTGTGAGCAAG
GGCGAGGAGCTGTTCACCGGGGTGGTGCCCATCCTGGTCGAGCTGGACGGCGACGTAAACGGCCACAAGT
TCAGCGTGTCCGGCGAGGGCGAGGGCGATGCCACCTACGGCAAGCTGACCCTGAAGCTCATCTGCACCAC
CGGCAAGCTGCCCGTGCCCTGGCCCACCCTCGTGACCACCCTCGGCTACGGCCTGCAGTGCTTCGCCCGC
TACCCCGACCACATGAAGCAGCACGACTTCTTCAAGTCCGCCATGCCCGAAGGCTACGTCCAGGAGCGCA
CCATCTTCTTCAAGGACGACGGCAACTACAAGACCCGCGCCGAGGTGAAGTTCGAGGGCGACACCCTGGT
GAACCGCATCGAGCTGAAGGGCATCGACTTCAAGGAGGACGGCAACATCCTGGGGCACAAGCTGGAGTAC
AACTACAACAGCCACAACGTCTATATCACCGCCGACAAGCAGAAGAACGGCATCAAGGCCAACTTCAAGA
TCCGCCACAACATCGAGGACGGCGGCGTGCAGCTCGCCGACCACTACCAGCAGAACACCCCCATCGGCGA
CGGCCCCGTGCTGCTGCCCGACAACCACTACCTGAGCTACCAGTCCAAGCTGAGCAAAGACCCCAACGAG
AAGCGCGATCACATGGTCCTGCTGGAGTTCGTGACCGCCGCCGGGATCACTCTCGGCATGGACGAGCTGT
ACAAGAAAAAAAAGAAGAAAAAGAGCAAGACCAAATGCGTGATTATGTAAGCGGCCGCTTCCCTTTAGTG
AGGGTTAATGCTTCGAGCAGACATGATAAGATACATTGATGAGTTTGGACAAACCACAACTAGAATGCAG
TGAAAAAAATGCTTTATTTGTGAAATTTGTGATGCTATTGCTTTATTTGTAACCATTATAAGCTGCAATA
AACAAGTTAACAACAACAATTGCATTCATTTTATGTTTCAGGTTCAGGGGGAGATGTGGGAGGTTTTTTA
AAGCAAGTAAAACCTCTACAAATGTGGTAAAATCCGATAAGGATCGATCCGGGCTGGCGTAATAGCGAAG
AGGCCCGCACCGATCGCCCTTCCCAACAGTTGCGCAGCCTGAATGGCGAATGG
[124 nt withheld, positions 8229-8352]
C
[91 nt withheld, positions 8354-8444]
A
[49 nt withheld, positions 8446-8494]
CCTTTGACGTTGGAGTCCACGTTCTTT
[37 nt withheld, positions 8522-8558]
ACCCTATCTCGGTCTATTCTTTTGATTTATAAGGGATTTTGCCGATTTCGGCCTATTGGTTAAAAAATGA
GCTGATTTAACAAAAATTTAACGCGAATTTTAACAAAATATTAACGCTTACAATTTCCTGATGCGGTATT
TTCTCCTTACGCATCTGTGCGGTATTTCACACCGCATACGCGGATCTGCGCAGCACCATGGCCTGAAATA
ACCTCTGAAAGAGGAACTTGGTTAGGTACCTTCTGAGGCGGAAAGAACCAGCTGTGGAATGTGTGTCAGT
TAGGGTGTGGAAAGTCCCCAGGCTCCCCAGCAGGCA
